>Addgene plasmid #63234 | pFusX1-16 | depositor partial sequence | sequence record 104986 | pFusX1_ATT
AGTCTTAAGCGTCTCCCCCTGAACCTGACCCCGGACCAAGTGGTGGCTATCGCCAGCAACATTGGCGGCA
AGCAAGCGCTCGAAACGGTGCAGCGGCTGTTGCCGGTGCTGTGCCAGGACCATGGCCTGACCCCGGACCA
AGTGGTGGCTATCGCCAGCAACGGTGGCGGCAAGCAAGCGCTCGAAACGGTGCAGCGGCTGTTGCCGGTG
CTGTGCCAGGACCATGGCCTGACCCCGGACCAAGTGGTGGCTATCGCCAGCAACGGTGGCGGCAAGCAAG
CGCTCGAAACGGTGCAGCGGCTGTTGCCGGTGCTGTGCCAGGACCATGGCCTGACGAGACGTC
