>Addgene plasmid #63234 | pFusX1-16 | depositor partial sequence | sequence record 104987 | FusX1
CGTCTCCCCCTGACCCCGGACCAAGTGGTGGCTATCGAGACCGGCGCCGCTACGGGCGCGTCCCATTCGC
CATTCAGGCTGCGCAACTGTTGGGAAGGGCGATCGGTGCGGGCTCTTCGCTATTACGCCAGCTGGCGAAA
GGGGGATGTGCTGCAAGGCGATTAAGTTGGGAACGCCAGGGTTTTCCCAGTCACGACGTTGTAAAACGAC
GGCCAGTGAGCGCGCGTAATCGACTCACTATAGGGCGAATTGGGTACCGGGCCCCCCCTCGAGGTCCTCC
AGCTTTTGTTCCCTTTAGTGAGGGTTAATTGCGCGCTTGGCGTAATCATGGTCATAGCTGTTTCCTGTGT
GAAATTGTTATCCGCTCACAATTCCACACAACATACGAGCCGGAAGCATAAAGTGTAAAGCCTGGGGTGC
CTAATGAGTGAGCTAACTCACATTAATTGCGTTGCGCTCACTGCCCGCTTTCCACCGGTGGTCTCTGGCG
GCAAGCAAGCGCTCGAAACGGTGCAGCGGCTGTTGCCGGTGCTGTGCCAGGACCATGGCCTGACGAGACG
TCTAGACCAGCCAGGACAGAAATGCCTCGACTTCGCTGCTACCCAAGGTTGCCGGGTGACGCACACCGTG
GAAACGGATGAAGGCACGAACCCAGTGGACATAAGCCTGTTCGGTTCGTAAGCTGTAATGCAAGTAGCGT
ATGCGCTCACGCAACTGGTCCAGAACCTTGACCGAACGCAGCGGTGGTAACGGCGCAGTGGCGGTTTTCA
TGGCTTGTTATGACTGTTTTTTTGGGGTACAGTCTATGCCTCGGGCATCCAAGCAGCAAGCGCGTTACGC
CGTGGGTCGATGTTTGATGTTATGGAGCAGCAACGATGTTACGCAGCAGGGCAGTCGCCCTAAAACAAAG
TTAAACATTATGAGGGAAGCGGTGATCGCCGAAGTATCGACTCAACTATCAGAGGTAGTTGGCGTCATCG
AGCGCCATCTCGAACCGACGTTGCTGGCCGTACATTTGTACGGCTCCGCAGTGGATGGCGGCCTGAAGCC
ACACAGTGATATTGATTTGCTGGTTACGGTGACCGTAAGGCTTGATGAAACAACGCGGCGAGCTTTGATC
AACGACCTTTTGGAAACTTCGGCTTCCCCTGGAGAGAGCGAGATTCTCCGCGCTGTAGAAGTCACCATTG
TTGTGCACGACGACATCATTCCGTGGCGTTATCCAGCTAAGCGCGAACTGCAATTTGGAGAATGGCAGCG
CAATGACATTCTTGCAGGTATCTTCGAGCCAGCCACGATCGACATTGATCTGGCTATCTTGCTGACAAAA
GCAAGAGAACATAGCGTTGCCTTGGTAGGTCCAGCGGCGGAGGAACTCTTTGATCCGGTTCCTGAACAGG
ATCTATTTGAGGCGCTAAATGAAACCTTAACGCTATGGAACTCGCCGCCCGACTGGGCTGGCGATGAGCG
AAATGTAGTGCTTACGTTGTCCCGCATTTGGTACAGCGCAGTAACCGGCAAAATCGCGCCGAAGGATGTC
GCTGCCGACTGGGCAATGGAGCGCCTGCCGGCCCAGTATCAGCCCGTCATACTTGAAGCTAGACAGGCTT
ATCTTGGACAAGAAGAAGATCGCTTGGCCTCGCGCGCAGATCAGTTGGAAGAATTTGTCCACTACGTGAA
AGGCGAGATCACCAAGGTAGTCGGCAAATAACCCTCGAGCCACCCATGACCAAAATCCCTTAACGTGAGT
TACGCGTCGTTCCACTGAGCGTCAGACCCCGTAGAAAAGATCAAAGGATCTTCTTGAGATCCTTTTTTTC
TGCGCGTAATCTGCTGCTTGCAAACAAAAAAACCACCGCTACCAGCGGTGGTTTGTTTGCCGGATCAAGA
GCTACCAACTCTTTTTCCGAAGGTAACTGGCTTCAGCAGAGCGCAGATACCAAATACTGTCCTTCTAGTG
TAGCCGTAGTTAGGCCACCACTTCAAGAACTCTGTAGCACCGCCTACATACCTCGCTCTGCTAATCCTGT
TACCAGTGGCTGCTGCCAGTGGCGATAAGTCGTGTCTTACCGGGTTGGACTCAAGACGATAGTTACCGGA
TAAGGCGCAGCGGTCGGGCTGAACGGGGGGTTCGTGCACACAGCCCAGCTTGGAGCGAACGACCTACACC
GAACTGAGATACCTACAGCGTGAGCATTGAGAAAGCGCCACGCTTCCCGAAGGGAGAAAGGCGGACAGGT
ATCCGGTAAGCGGCAGGGTCGGAACAGGAGAGCGCACGAGGGAGCTTCCAGGGGGAAACGCCTGGTATCT
TTATAGTCCTGTCGGGTTTCGCCACCTCTGACTTGAGCGTCGATTTTTGTGATGCTCGTCAGGGGGGCGG
AGCCTATGGAAAAACGCCAGCAACGCGGCCTTTTTACGGTTCCTGGCCTTTTGCTGGCCTTTTGCTCACA
TGTTCTTTCCTGCGTTATCCCCTGATTCTGTGGATAACCGTATTACCGCCTTTGAGTGAGCTGATACCGC
TCGCCGCAGCCGAACGACCGAGCGCAGCGAGTCAGTGAGCGAGGAAGCGGAAGAGCGCCCAATACGCAAA
CCGCCTCTCCCCGCGCGTTGGCCGATTCATTAATGCAGCTGGCACGACAGGTTTCCCGACTGGAAAGCGG
GCAGTGAGCGCAACGCAATTAATACGCGTACCGCTAGCCAGGAAGAGTTTGTAGAAACGCAAAAAGGCCA
TCCGTCAGGATGGCCTTCTGCTTAGTTTGATGCCTGGCAGTTTATGGCGGGCGTCCTGCCCGCCACCCTC
CGGGCCGTTGCTTCACAACGTTCAAATCCGCTCCCGGCGGATTTGTCCTACTCAGGAGAGCGTTCACCGA
CAAACAACAGATAAAACGAAAGGCCCAGTCTTCCGACTGAGCCTTTCGTTTTATTTGATGCCTGGCAGTT
CCCTACTCTCGCGTTAACGCTAGCATGGATGTTTTCCCAGTCACGACGTTGTAAAACGACGGCCAGTCTT
AAG
