>Addgene plasmid #63234 | pFusX1-16 | addgene partial sequence | sequence record 114297 | pCR8_R1 5'-cgaaccgaacaggcttatgt-3'
TCACCCGGCAACCTTGGGTAGCAGCGAAGTCGAGGCATTTCTGTCCTGGCTGGTCTAGACGTCTCGTCAG
GCCATGGTCCTGGCACAGCACCGGCAACAGCCGCTGCACCGTTTCGAGCGCTTGCTTGCCGCCACCGTTG
CTGGCGATAGCCACCACTTGGTCCGGGGTCAGGCCATGGTCCTGGCACAGCACCGGCAACAGCCGCTGCA
CCGTTTCGAGCGCTTGCTTGCCGCCACCGTTGCTGGCGATAGCCACCACTTGGTCCGGGGTCAGGCCATG
GTCCTGGCACAGCACCGGCAACAGCCGCTGCACCGTTTCGAGCGCTTGCTTGCCGCCAATGTTGCTGGCG
ATAGCCACCACTTGGTCCGGGGTCAGGTTCAGGGGGAGACGCTTAAGACTGGCCGTCGTTTTACAACGTC
GTGACTGGGAAAACATCCATGCTAGCGTTAACGCGAGAGTAGGGAACTGCCAGGCATCAAATAAAACGAA
AGGCTCAGTCGGAAGACTGGGCCTTTCGTTTTATCTGTTGTTTGTCGGTGAACGCTCTCCTGAGTAGGAC
AAATCCGCCGGGAGCGGATTTGAACGTTGTGAAGCAACGGCCCGGAGGGTGGCGGGCAGGACGCCCGCCA
TAAACTGCCAGGCATCAAACTAAGCAGAAGGCCATCCTGACGGATGGCCTTTTTGCGTTTCTACAAACTC
TTCCTGGC
