[The description below was written by a language model from this plasmid's Addgene catalogue record.]
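Description:
pFusX1-16 is a component plasmid of the FusX TALE assembly system, a library-based kit designed to build custom TALE DNA-binding arrays in a single rapid step. It is built on the FusX1 backbone (about 3 kb without insert), is classified as a TALEN-type vector, and is propagated in standard E. coli cloning strains as a high-copy plasmid under spectinomycin selection. The record does not name the origin of replication or list other backbone features, and no feature table is provided. The pCR8-named sequencing primers suggest a related backbone, but this is not stated explicitly.

The insert is a synthetic trimer of TALE repeat modules carrying the repeat-variable diresidues NI, NG and NG. Under the standard TALE recognition code these specify A, T and T respectively, which matches the alternate name X1_ATT. The trimer occupies RVD positions 1 to 3 of the final array, so this plasmid is the member of the position-1 library chosen when a target site begins with ATT. The repeats were cloned through BsaI sites that were destroyed in the process, as is typical of Golden Gate-style cloning with type IIS enzymes, which cut outside their recognition sequences and leave defined overhangs for ordered, seamless ligation.

In use, pFusX1-16 is not an expression construct. It serves as a pre-assembled building block that is combined with trimer plasmids covering later positions and a receiver vector to produce a complete TALEN or other TALE fusion for genome editing. The record does not state any promoter, nuclease domain or eukaryotic elements on this plasmid.
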