Addgene plasmid #63234: pFusX1-16
Purpose: Encodes RVD positions 1-3 in TALEN assembly
Depositing lab: Stephen Ekker. Depositing organization: Mayo Foundation for Medical Education and Research. Publication: FusX: A rapid one-step TALE assembly system for genome science. Ma AC, McNulty MS, Tanya PL, Jarryd CM, Martinez-Galvez G, Argue DP, Lee HB, Urban MD, Bullard CE, Blackburn PR, Man TK, Clark KJ, Ekker SC. Hum Gene Ther. 2016 Jun;27(6):451-63. doi: 10.1089/hum.2015.172 PubMed 26854857.
Backbone
  Vector backbone: FusX1
  Backbone size w/o insert (bp): 3013
  Vector type: TALEN
Growth in bacteria
  Bacterial resistance: Spectinomycin, 50 μg/mL
  Growth temperature: 37°C
  Growth strain: DH5alpha
  Copy number: High Copy
Gene/Insert
  Gene/Insert name: NI NG NG (alt name: X1_ATT)
  Species: Synthetic
  Mutation: none
  Cloning method: Restriction Enzyme; 5′ cloning site BsaI (destroyed during cloning); 3′ cloning site BsaI (destroyed during cloning)
  Sequencing primers: 5′ pCR8_F1; 3′ pCR8_R1
Terms and licenses: Academic/Nonprofit Terms; Industry Terms: Not Available to Industry
How to cite: pFusX1-16 was a gift from Stephen Ekker (Addgene plasmid # 63234 ; http://n2t.net/addgene:63234 ; RRID:Addgene_63234)
